>Addgene plasmid #42528 | pCAG-WIPI4 | depositor partial sequence | sequence record 57375 | gene sequence
ATGACTCAACAGCCACTTCGAGGAGTGACCAGCCTGCGTTTCAACCAAGACCAAAGCTGCTTTTGCTGCG
CCATGGAGACAGGTGTGCGCATCTACAACGTGGAGCCCTTGATGGAGAAGGGGCATCTGGACCACGAGCA
GGTGGGCAGCATGGGCTTGGTGGAGATGCTGCACCGCTCCAACCTTCTGGCCTTGGTGGGCGGTGGTAGT
AGTCCCAAGTTCTCAGAGATCTCAGTGCTGATCTGGGACGATGCCCGGGAGGGCAAGGACTCCAAGGAGA
AGCTGGTGCTGGAGTTCACCTTCACCAAGCCAGTGCTTTCTGTGCGCATGCGCCATGACAAGATCGTGAT
CGTGCTGAAGAACCGCATCTATGTGTACTCCTTCCCCGACAATCCCCGAAAGCTGTTTGAGTTTGATACC
CGGGACAACCCCAAGGGGCTCTGTGACCTCTGCCCCAGCCTGGAGAAGCAACTGCTAGTGTTCCCGGGAC
ACAAGTGTGGGAGTCTGCAACTTGTGGACCTGGCGAGCACAAAGCCTGGCACCTCGTCTGCTCCATTCAC
GATCAATGCACATCAGAGTGACATAGCCTGTGTGTCTCTAAACCAGCCAGGCACTGTAGTGGCCTCAGCC
TCCCAGAAGGGTACCCTTATTCGCCTCTTTGACACACAATCCAAGGAGAAACTGGTGGAGCTGCGCCGAG
GCACTGACCCTGCCACCCTCTACTGCATTAACTTCAGCCACGACTCCTCCTTCCTCTGCGCTTCCAGTGA
TAAGGGTACTGTCCATATCTTTGCTCTCAAGGATACCCGCCTCAACCGCCGCTCCGCGCTGGCTCGCGTG
GGCAAGGTGGGGCCTATGATTGGGCAGTACGTGGACTCTCAGTGGAGCCTGGCGAGCTTCACTGTGCCTG
CTGAGTCAGCTTGCATCTGCGCCTTCGGTCGCAATACTTCCAAGAACGTCAACTCTGTCATTGCCATCTG
CGTAGATGGGACCTTCCACAAATATGTCTTCACTCCTGATGGAAACTGCAACAGAGAGGCTTTCGACGTG
TACCTTGACATCTGTGATGATGATGACTTTTAA
