>Addgene plasmid #42528 | pCAG-WIPI4 | addgene partial sequence | sequence record 67741 | pGEX5
TCGGATGATTCGATATCCCAACGACCGAAAACCTGTATTTTCAGGGTGGTACCATGACTCAACAGCCACT
TCGAGGAGTGACCAGCCTGCGTTTCAACCAAGACCAAAGCTGCTTTTGCTGCGCCATGGAGACAGGTGTG
CGCATCTACAACGTGGAGCCCTTGATGGAGAAGGGGCATCTGGACCACGAGCAGGTGGGCAGCATGGGCT
TGGTGGAGATGCTGCACCGCTCCAACCTTCTGGCCTTGGTGGGCGGTGGTAGTAGTCCCAAGTTCTCAGA
GATCTCAGTGCTGATCTGGGACGATGCCCGGGAGGGCAAGGACTCCAAGGAGAAGCTGGTGCTGGAGTTC
ACCTTCACCAAGCCAGTGCTTTCTGTGCGCATGCGCCATGACAAGATCGTGATCGTGCTGAAGAACCGCA
TCTATGTGTACTCCTTCCCCGACAATCCCCGAAAGCTGTTTGAGTTTGATACCCGGGACAACCCCAAGGG
GCTCTGTGACCTCTGCCCCAGCCTGGAGAAGCAACTGCTAGTGTTCCCGGGACACAAGTGTGGGAGTCTG
CAACTTGTGGACCTGGCGAGCACAAAGCCTGGCACCTCGTCTGCTCCATTCACGATCAATGCACATCAGA
GTGACATAGCCTGTGTGTCTCTAAACCAGCCAGGCACTGTAGTGGCCTCAGCCTCCCAGAAGGGTACCCT
TATTCGCCTCTTTGACACACAATCCAAGGAGAAACTGGTGGAGCTGCGCCGAGGCACTGACCCTGCCACC
CTCTACTGCATTAACTTCAGCCACGACTCCTCCTTCCTCTGCGCTTCCAGTGATAAGGGTACTGTCCATA
TCTTTGCTCTCAAGGATACCCGCCTCAACCGCCGCTCCGCGCTGGCTCGCGTGGGCAAGGTGGGGCCTAT
GATTGG
