[The description below was written by a language model from this plasmid's Addgene catalogue record.]
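Description:
pCAG-WIPI4 is a mammalian expression plasmid built on the pCAG backbone and carrying the human WIPI4 coding sequence (gene symbol WDR45). It is maintained in E. coli as a high-copy plasmid under ampicillin selection. The record does not list individual backbone features such as the bacterial origin, polyadenylation signal, or any mammalian selection marker. It also does not explicitly name the promoter, although the pCAG designation conventionally refers to the CAG promoter, a strong hybrid of the CMV enhancer and chicken beta-actin promoter that gives robust constitutive expression in many mammalian cell types.

The insert is about 1.1 kb and encodes isoform 2 of WIPI4, which lacks one internal amino acid relative to isoform 1. It was cloned by restriction digestion between ClaI at the 5′ end and XhoI at the 3′ end; whether these sites survived cloning is not recorded. The protein is expressed with an N-terminal GST tag followed by a TEV protease recognition site. This arrangement allows the fusion to be captured on glutathione resin and the GST moiety then to be cleaved off, leaving near-native WIPI4.

WIPI4 belongs to the PROPPIN family of beta-propeller proteins, which bind phosphoinositides and act in autophagy. The associated publication concerns how PROPPINs recognise phosphatidylinositol 3-phosphate. The construct therefore appears suited to producing tagged, purifiable human WIPI4 in mammalian cells for biochemical, lipid-binding or pull-down studies, although the record does not spell out the specific application.
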