Addgene plasmid #42528: pCAG-WIPI4
Depositing lab: James Hurley. Depositing organization: National Institute of Diabetes & Digestive & Kidney Diseases (NIDDK). Publication: Two-site recognition of phosphatidylinositol 3-phosphate by PROPPINs in autophagy. Baskaran S, Ragusa MJ, Boura E, Hurley JH. Mol Cell. 2012 Aug 10;47(3):339-48. doi: 10.1016/j.molcel.2012.05.027. Epub 2012 Jun 14. PubMed 22704557.
Backbone
  Vector backbone: pCAG
  Vector type: Mammalian Expression
Growth in bacteria
  Bacterial resistance: Ampicillin, 100 μg/mL
  Growth temperature: 37°C
  Growth strain: DH5alpha
  Copy number: High Copy
Gene/Insert
  Gene/Insert name: WIPI4 (alt name: isoform 2; lacks one internal amino acid compared to isoform 1)
  Species: H. sapiens (human)
  Insert size (bp): 1083
  Entrez Gene: WDR45 (a.k.a. JM5, NBIA4, NBIA5, WDRX1, WIPI-4, WIPI4)
  Tag / fusion protein: GST-TEV (N terminal on insert)
  Cloning method: Restriction Enzyme; 5′ cloning site ClaI (unknown if destroyed); 3′ cloning site XhoI (unknown if destroyed)
  Sequencing primers: 5′ unknown; 3′ unknown
Terms and licenses: Academic/Nonprofit Terms; Industry Terms: Not Available to Industry
How to cite: pCAG-WIPI4 was a gift from James Hurley (Addgene plasmid # 42528 ; http://n2t.net/addgene:42528 ; RRID:Addgene_42528)
